Addgene plasmid #112332: pZNF445-donor
Purpose: CRISPR donor plasmid to tag human transcription factor ZNF445 with GFP
Depositing lab: Kevin White. Depositing organization: University of Chicago.
Backbone
  Vector backbone: pUC19
  Vector type: CRISPR
Growth in bacteria
  Bacterial resistance: Ampicillin, 100 μg/mL
  Growth temperature: 37°C
  Growth strain: DH5alpha
  Copy number: High Copy
Gene/Insert
  Gene/Insert name: ZNF445 homology arms flanking EGFP-IRES-Neo cassette
  Species: H. sapiens (human)
  Mutation: rs78585428, hg38:3:44446218:C>T, hg38:3:44446608:C>A, hg38:3:44446637:C>A, hg38:3:44446662:C>T, hg38:3:44446663:T>C, hg38:3:44446664:C>T, hg38:3:44446758:T>A, hg38:3:44446759:A>T, hg38:3:44446760:T>G
  Entrez Gene: ZNF445 (a.k.a. ZNF168, ZKSCAN15, MGC126535)
  Cloning method: Gibson Cloning
  Sequencing primers: 5′ M13pUC-fwd; 3′ M13pUC-rev
Terms and licenses: Academic/Nonprofit Terms; Industry Terms: Not Available to Industry
Depositor comments: Cloning source: K562. Use with plasmid pZNF445.1.0-gDNA.
How to cite: pZNF445-donor was a gift from Kevin White (Addgene plasmid # 112332 ; http://n2t.net/addgene:112332 ; RRID:Addgene_112332)
