[The description below was written by a language model from this plasmid's Addgene catalogue record and pLannotate feature annotations shown in this document.]
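Description:
pZNF445-donor is a pUC19-based homology-directed repair donor used in CRISPR knock-in experiments to tag the endogenous human transcription factor ZNF445 with GFP. It is a high-copy plasmid that replicates in E. coli from the ColE1/pUC origin and is selected with ampicillin through the bla (AmpR) gene. The remnants of the lac promoter/operator, lacZα and the pUC multiple cloning site simply reflect the backbone into which the insert was placed by Gibson assembly.

The payload consists of ZNF445 homology arms, amplified from K562 cells, flanking an EGFP-IRES-Neo cassette. The feature table shows about 1 kb of ZNF445 coding sequence as the upstream arm, followed on the same strand by a short match to a TEV-cleavage/His composite tag, an S-tag, EGFP, an EMCV IRES and the Tn5 NeoR gene. This order suggests a C-terminal fusion. No mammalian promoter is annotated, so expression of both the tagged protein and the resistance marker presumably depends on correct integration at the ZNF445 locus. The IRES would then let neomycin phosphotransferase be translated from the same transcript, allowing G418 selection of edited cells. The roughly 1 kb after NeoR is unannotated and is presumably the downstream homology arm, which would be non-coding genomic sequence.

The record lists one dbSNP variant and several single-base differences from the hg38 reference within the arms, but does not say whether these are K562 polymorphisms or deliberate changes. The donor is meant to be used with its companion guide RNA plasmid, pZNF445.1.0-gDNA. The record does not specify downstream applications for the GFP-tagged ZNF445.
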