Features (pLannotate 1.2.2; 17 found; start..end, strand, type, name):
      1..21      +  misc_feature   MCS (fragment): pUC18/19 multiple cloning site
     58..74      -  protein_bind   lac operator: The lac repressor binds to the lac operator to inhibit transcription in E. coli. This inhibition can be relieved by adding lactose or isopropyl-β-D-thiogalactopyranoside (IPTG). lac repressor encoded by lacI
     82..112     -  promoter       lac promoter: promoter for the E. coli lac operon
    127..148     -  protein_bind   CAP binding site: CAP binding activates transcription in the presence of cAMP. E. coli catabolite activator protein
    161..253     -  CDS            lacI (fragment): lac repressor; lacI; The lac repressor binds to the lac operator to inhibit transcription in E. coli. This inhibition can be relieved by adding lactose or isopropyl-β-D-thiogalactopyranoside (IPTG).
    436..1024    -  rep_origin     ori: high-copy-number ColE1/pMB1/pBR322/pUC origin of replication
   1195..2055    -  CDS            AmpR: β-lactamase; bla; confers resistance to ampicillin, carbenicillin, and related antibiotics
   2056..2160    -  promoter       AmpR promoter: bla
   2255..2290    +  CDS            rop (fragment): Rop protein, which maintains plasmids at low copy number; rop
   2392..2491    +  misc_feature   bom (fragment): basis of mobility region from pBR322
   2497..2654    -  CDS            lacZα (fragment): LacZα fragment of β-galactosidase; lacZ fragment
   2754..3782    +  CDS            ZNF445 (fragment): ZN445_HUMAN - Also known as ZFP445 From Homo sapiens (Human).
   3878..3898    +  CDS            capTEV™ (fragment): composite tag for in vivo biotinylation, TEV protease cleavage, and 6xHis tagging
   3912..3956    +  CDS            S-Tag: affinity and epitope tag derived from pancreatic ribonuclease A
   4047..4766    +  CDS            EGFP: the original enhanced GFP (Yang et al., 1996) mammalian codon-optimized
   4804..5389    +  misc_feature   IRES2: internal ribosome entry site (IRES) of the encephalomyocarditis virus (EMCV)
   5471..6274    +  CDS            NeoR/KanR: aminoglycoside phosphotransferase from Tn5; aph(3')-II (or nptII); confers resistance to neomycin, kanamycin, and G418 (Geneticin®)
>Addgene plasmid #112332 | pZNF445-donor | depositor full sequence | sequence record 211723 | Full Sequence
GACCTGCAGGCATGCAAGCTTGGCGTAATCATGGTCATAGCTGTTTCCTGTGTGAAATTGTTATCCGCTC
ACAATTCCACACAACATACGAGCCGGAAGCATAAAGTGTAAAGCCTGGGGTGCCTAATGAGTGAGCTAAC
TCACATTAATTGCGTTGCGCTCACTGCCCGCTTTCCAGTCGGGAAACCTGTCGTGCCAGCTGCATTAATG
AATCGGCCAACGCGCGGGGAGAGGCGGTTTGCGTATTGGGCGCTCTTCCGCTTCCTCGCTCACTGACTCG
CTGCGCTCGGTCGTTCGGCTGCGGCGAGCGGTATCAGCTCACTCAAAGGCGGTAATACGGTTATCCACAG
AATCAGGGGATAACGCAGGAAAGAACATGTGAGCAAAAGGCCAGCAAAAGGCCAGGAACCGTAAAAAGGC
CGCGTTGCTGGCGTTTTTCCATAGGCTCCGCCCCCCTGACGAGCATCACAAAAATCGACGCTCAAGTCAG
AGGTGGCGAAACCCGACAGGACTATAAAGATACCAGGCGTTTCCCCCTGGAAGCTCCCTCGTGCGCTCTC
CTGTTCCGACCCTGCCGCTTACCGGATACCTGTCCGCCTTTCTCCCTTCGGGAAGCGTGGCGCTTTCTCA
TAGCTCACGCTGTAGGTATCTCAGTTCGGTGTAGGTCGTTCGCTCCAAGCTGGGCTGTGTGCACGAACCC
CCCGTTCAGCCCGACCGCTGCGCCTTATCCGGTAACTATCGTCTTGAGTCCAACCCGGTAAGACACGACT
TATCGCCACTGGCAGCAGCCACTGGTAACAGGATTAGCAGAGCGAGGTATGTAGGCGGTGCTACAGAGTT
CTTGAAGTGGTGGCCTAACTACGGCTACACTAGAAGGACAGTATTTGGTATCTGCGCTCTGCTGAAGCCA
GTTACCTTCGGAAAAAGAGTTGGTAGCTCTTGATCCGGCAAACAAACCACCGCTGGTAGCGGTGGTTTTT
TTGTTTGCAAGCAGCAGATTACGCGCAGAAAAAAAGGATCTCAAGAAGATCCTTTGATCTTTTCTACGGG
GTCTGACGCTCAGTGGAACGAAAACTCACGTTAAGGGATTTTGGTCATGAGATTATCAAAAAGGATCTTC
ACCTAGATCCTTTTAAATTAAAAATGAAGTTTTAAATCAATCTAAAGTATATATGAGTAAACTTGGTCTG
ACAGTTACCAATGCTTAATCAGTGAGGCACCTATCTCAGCGATCTGTCTATTTCGTTCATCCATAGTTGC
CTGACTCCCCGTCGTGTAGATAACTACGATACGGGAGGGCTTACCATCTGGCCCCAGTGCTGCAATGATA
CCGCGAGACCCACGCTCACCGGCTCCAGATTTATCAGCAATAAACCAGCCAGCCGGAAGGGCCGAGCGCA
GAAGTGGTCCTGCAACTTTATCCGCCTCCATCCAGTCTATTAATTGTTGCCGGGAAGCTAGAGTAAGTAG
TTCGCCAGTTAATAGTTTGCGCAACGTTGTTGCCATTGCTACAGGCATCGTGGTGTCACGCTCGTCGTTT
GGTATGGCTTCATTCAGCTCCGGTTCCCAACGATCAAGGCGAGTTACATGATCCCCCATGTTGTGCAAAA
AAGCGGTTAGCTCCTTCGGTCCTCCGATCGTTGTCAGAAGTAAGTTGGCCGCAGTGTTATCACTCATGGT
TATGGCAGCACTGCATAATTCTCTTACTGTCATGCCATCCGTAAGATGCTTTTCTGTGACTGGTGAGTAC
TCAACCAAGTCATTCTGAGAATAGTGTATGCGGCGACCGAGTTGCTCTTGCCCGGCGTCAATACGGGATA
ATACCGCGCCACATAGCAGAACTTTAAAAGTGCTCATCATTGGAAAACGTTCTTCGGGGCGAAAACTCTC
AAGGATCTTACCGCTGTTGAGATCCAGTTCGATGTAACCCACTCGTGCACCCAACTGATCTTCAGCATCT
TTTACTTTCACCAGCGTTTCTGGGTGAGCAAAAACAGGAAGGCAAAATGCCGCAAAAAAGGGAATAAGGG
CGACACGGAAATGTTGAATACTCATACTCTTCCTTTTTCAATATTATTGAAGCATTTATCAGGGTTATTG
TCTCATGAGCGGATACATATTTGAATGTATTTAGAAAAATAAACAAATAGGGGTTCCGCGCACATTTCCC
CGAAAAGTGCCACCTGACGTCTAAGAAACCATTATTATCATGACATTAACCTATAAAAATAGGCGTATCA
CGAGGCCCTTTCGTCTCGCGCGTTTCGGTGATGACGGTGAAAACCTCTGACACATGCAGCTCCCGGAGAC
GGTCACAGCTTGTCTGTAAGCGGATGCCGGGAGCAGACAAGCCCGTCAGGGCGCGTCAGCGGGTGTTGGC
GGGTGTCGGGGCTGGCTTAACTATGCGGCATCAGAGCAGATTGTACTGAGAGTGCACCATATGCGGTGTG
AAATACCGCACAGATGCGTAAGGAGAAAATACCGCATCAGGCGCCATTCGCCATTCAGGCTGCGCAACTG
TTGGGAAGGGCGATCGGTGCGGGCCTCTTCGCTATTACGCCAGCTGGCGAAAGGGGGATGTGCTGCAAGG
CGATTAAGTTGGGTAACGCCAGGGTTTTCCCAGTCACGACGTTGTAAAACGACGGCCAGTGAATTCGAGC
TCGGTACCCTGGAGATCAAACTTTACTCGTCATATGAGGTTGCATGAGGAGGAAAAATTCTACAAACAAG
ATGAATGTCGTGAAGGCTTCAGGCAATCTCCTGACTGCAGTCAGCCCCAGGGTGCTCCCGCTGTGGAGAA
AACATTTCTGTGTCAGCAGTGTGGGAAAACTTTTACTAGAAAGAAAACTCTCGTTGACCACCAGAGAATT
CACACAGGTGAGAAACCTTACCAGTGTAGCGATTGTGGGAAGGACTTTGCCTATAGGTCAGCCTTTATTG
TTCATAAGAAGAAGCATGCCATGAAAAGAAAACCTGAGGGCGGGCCATCTTTTAGTCAGGACACAGTGTT
CCAGGTTCCTCAGAGCAGTCACTCCAAAGAGGAGCCCTACAAATGCAGCCAGTGTGGCAAGGCCTTCCGC
AATCACTCATTCCTCCTCATCCATCAGAGAGTTCACACTGGAGAGAAGCCATATAAGTGCAGGGAGTGTG
GGAAAGCCTTCAGATGGAGTTCCAATCTCTACCGACATCAGAGGATTCACTCTCTTCAAAAACAGTATGA
TTGCCATGAAAGTGAAAAGACTCCAAATGTGGAGCCAAAAATCCTCACTGGTGAGAAACGTTTTTGGTGT
CAAGAATGTGGGAAAACCTTTACACGTAAAAGAACCCTTTTAGATCATAAGGGAATACACAGTGGAGAGA
AGCGCTATAAATGTAATCTATGTGGGAAATCTTATGATAGAAACTATCGCCTTGTTAACCATCAGAGGAT
CCACTCTACAGAGAGACCTTTCAAATGTCAGTGGTGTGGGAAAGAGTTCATTGGGAGACATACCCTTTCC
AGTCACCAGAGGAAACACACCAGAGCAGCACAGGCTGAACGTAGCCCGCCTGCACGGTCTTCCTCTCAGG
ACACAAAGTTGAGATTACAGAAGCTAAAACCAAGTGAAGAGATGCCCCTCGAAGACTGCAAAGAAGCTTG
CAGCCAGAGCTCCAGGCTCACTGGACTCCAGGACATAAGCATTGGGAAAAAGTGCCACAAATGCAGCATA
TGTGGGAAAACTTTTAACAAGAGTTCACAACTCATTAGCCACAAGAGATTTCATACTCGAGAGAGGCCCT
TCAAATGCAGCAAGTGTGGAAAGACCTTCAGGTGGTCTTCGAACCTGGCTCGGCATATGAAAAACCATAT
TAGAGATGGGATTCCAACTACTGCAAGCGAGAATCTTTATTTTCAGGGCGCCGCCAAATTCAAAGAAACC
GCTGCTGCTAAATTCGAACGCCAGCACATGGACAGCGGAGGTGGAGGTTCGAGCGGTCCCTCGGGTTCGT
CGAGCCTGGAAGTTCTGTTCCAGGGGCCCCTGTCGTCGAGCGGTCCCTCGGGTTCGATGGTGAGCAAAGG
CGAGGAGCTGTTCACCGGGGTGGTGCCCATCCTGGTCGAGCTGGACGGCGACGTAAACGGCCACAAGTTC
AGCGTGTCCGGCGAGGGCGAGGGCGATGCCACCTACGGCAAGCTGACCCTGAAGTTCATCTGCACCACCG
GCAAGCTGCCCGTGCCCTGGCCCACCCTCGTGACCACCCTGACCTACGGCGTGCAGTGCTTCAGCCGCTA
CCCCGACCACATGAAGCAGCACGACTTCTTCAAGTCCGCCATGCCCGAAGGCTACGTCCAGGAGCGCACC
ATCTTCTTCAAGGACGACGGCAACTACAAGACCCGCGCCGAGGTGAAGTTCGAGGGCGACACCCTGGTGA
ACCGCATCGAGCTGAAGGGCATCGACTTCAAGGAGGACGGCAACATCCTGGGGCACAAGCTGGAGTACAA
CTACAACAGCCACAACGTCTATATCATGGCCGACAAGCAGAAGAACGGCATCAAGGTGAACTTCAAGATC
CGCCACAACATCGAGGACGGCAGCGTGCAGCTCGCCGACCACTACCAGCAGAACACCCCCATCGGCGACG
GCCCCGTGCTGCTGCCCGACAACCACTACCTGAGCACCCAGTCCGCCCTGAGCAAAGACCCCAACGAGAA
GCGCGATCACATGGTCCTTAAGGAGTTCGTGACCGCCGCCGGGATCACTCTCGGCATGGACGAGCTGTAC
AAGTAATGATCTAGAGTCGAGTTAATTAAGAATTCCGCCCCCCCCCCTCTCCCTCCCCCCCCCTAACGTT
ACTGGCCGAAGCCGCTTGGAATAAGGCCGGTGTGCGTTTGTCTATATGTTATTTTCCACCATATTGCCGT
CTTTTGGCAATGTGAGGGCCCGGAAACCTGGCCCTGTCTTCTTGACGAGCATTCCTAGGGGTCTTTCCCC
TCTCGCCAAAGGAATGCAGGGTCTGTTGAATGTCGTGAAGGAAGCAGTTCCTCTGGAAGCTTCTTGAAGA
CAAACAACGTCTGTAGCGACCCTTTGCAGGCAGCGGAACCCCCCACCTGGCGACAGGTGCCTCTGCGGCC
AAAAGCCACGTGTATAAGATACACCTGCAAAGGCGGCACAACCCCAGTGCCACGTTGTGAGTTGGATAGT
TGTGGAAAGAGTCAAATGGCTCTCCTCAAGCGTATTCAACAAGGGGCTGAAGGATGCCCAGAAGGTACCC
CATTGTATGGGATCTGATCTGGGGCCTCGGTGCACATGCTTTACATGTGTTTAGTCGAGGTTAAAAAAAC
GTCTAGGCCCCCCGAACCACGGGGACGTGGTTTTCCTTTGAAAAACACGATGATAATATGGCCACAACCT
GTTACATTGCACAAGATAAAAATATATCATCACGAACAGTAAAACTGTCTGCTTACATAAACAGTAATAC
AAGGGGTGTTATGGGATCGGCCATTGAACAAGATGGATTGCACGCAGGTTCTCCGGCCGCTTGGGTGGAG
AGGCTATTCGGCTATGACTGGGCACAACAGACAATCGGCTGCTCTGATGCCGCCGTGTTCCGGCTGTCAG
CGCAGGGGCGCCCGGTTCTTTTTGTCAAGACCGACCTGTCCGGTGCCCTGAATGAACTGCAGGACGAGGC
AGCGCGGCTATCGTGGCTGGCCACGACGGGCGTTCCTTGCGCAGCTGTGCTCGACGTTGTCACTGAAGCG
GGAAGGGACTGGCTGCTATTGGGCGAAGTGCCGGGGCAGGATCTCCTGTCATCTCACCTTGCTCCTGCCG
AGAAAGTATCCATCATGGCTGATGCAATGCGGCGGCTGCATACGCTTGATCCGGCTACCTGCCCATTCGA
CCACCAAGCGAAACATCGCATCGAGCGAGCACGTACTCGGATGGAAGCCGGTCTTGTCGATCAGGATGAT
CTGGACGAAGAGCATCAGGGGCTCGCGCCAGCCGAACTGTTCGCCAGGCTCAAGGCGCGCATGCCCGACG
GCGAGGATCTCGTCGTGACCCATGGCGATGCCTGCTTGCCGAATATCATGGTGGAAAATGGCCGCTTTTC
TGGATTCATCGACTGTGGCCGGCTGGGTGTGGCGGACCGCTATCAGGACATAGCGTTGGCTACCCGTGAT
ATTGCTGAAGAGCTTGGCGGCGAATGGGCTGACCGCTTCCTCGTGCTTTACGGTATCGCCGCTCCCGATT
CGCAGCGCATCGCCTTCTATCGCCTTCTTGACGAGTTCTTCTGAGTCCCTGGGACCTGACAGTGACAGTG
GGGGTGGGTTCTCAGTCCCCTGCTAGAGAACCCTTAATTATAGGCATTGTGGAGTAACTTTGATAAAGGG
CCCAGCCCTTTCTGTTTTGGAAGCTAGTGACAGAATCCCAAGGATTTGAAAGCTCGGGGAGTCCCCAGCC
TGCCTGCTAGGATGTGACGCTGGGGAAGTGCAGCACCATGTCCTTTGGAGCCCTTCTGGAGACTCCGGCC
CCTAGGAGTGGCCTCTGCACCATAGCCTGCGGCTCCCCTATTCAGGTCTCCTTCCACAACTCTGAAGAGA
GAGACCACTGCCCTTTGTGGTTGGACAGAATATCTGTGGCATCATGGGCTATGGCTGCTGGAAAGGGGCC
AGTGGGATCCTAGATTTGTCTTCAAGTTTGGCCTGTGGCCATGCCTATTCTGTTGACTTTAAAAGCAGCA
GCATCAAGAACTCCTAGCCTTCCCAAATGCCCCCTGGGGAGTTCTGGCTGGGGCTTCAGCCTTCCTGGCT
GGCTTTTGGATATCTGCTAGGGGGTTAGAGTGGTCTCAGCGGCAGGTGGAGGAGAGCAGGATGCTGGGCT
CAAGCGCTTGGCGTGTGGATCTCTACCAGTACCCTGTTGCCATCCCCATCCCACAGGCCTGCATAGGCAG
CAGCGGTCCATCTGTTTAACAGAAATGTGCTGAGCACTCCCATACACCAGGCGCTGGTGTGTTTGCCAGA
GACCCAGCAGGGACCAGAACAGATGAAAATCCTGCCATCTTGGATCTTTACAGATGACAAACAAATGGGA
TACGCAGTATTCTGGATGGTGATGTGTGTAGTGGACAAAGTGAATCAGAGAAGAGCAGAGGGAGTGCTGG
ATTGGGAGATCAGTCGTGATTTTAGATAGTCTGGTCAGGGAGGGCCTCAACTGAGAAGGTGAAATGTGAG
CAAAGACGTGAAGGAAGCCAGGGAGGTAGCAGGTAGCTCTCTAGGGAGAGTTGCAGGCAGAGGAGATTGG
