Features (pLannotate 1.2.2; 17 found; start..end, strand, type, name):
      1..21      +  misc_feature   MCS (fragment): pUC18/19 multiple cloning site
     58..74      -  protein_bind   lac operator: The lac repressor binds to the lac operator to inhibit transcription in E. coli. This inhibition can be relieved by adding lactose or isopropyl-β-D-thiogalactopyranoside (IPTG). lac repressor encoded by lacI
     82..112     -  promoter       lac promoter: promoter for the E. coli lac operon
    127..148     -  protein_bind   CAP binding site: CAP binding activates transcription in the presence of cAMP. E. coli catabolite activator protein
    161..253     -  CDS            lacI (fragment): lac repressor; lacI; The lac repressor binds to the lac operator to inhibit transcription in E. coli. This inhibition can be relieved by adding lactose or isopropyl-β-D-thiogalactopyranoside (IPTG).
    436..1024    -  rep_origin     ori: high-copy-number ColE1/pMB1/pBR322/pUC origin of replication
   1195..2055    -  CDS            AmpR: β-lactamase; bla; confers resistance to ampicillin, carbenicillin, and related antibiotics
   2056..2160    -  promoter       AmpR promoter: bla
   2255..2290    +  CDS            rop (fragment): Rop protein, which maintains plasmids at low copy number; rop
   2392..2491    +  misc_feature   bom (fragment): basis of mobility region from pBR322
   2497..2654    -  CDS            lacZα (fragment): LacZα fragment of β-galactosidase; lacZ fragment
   2754..3782    +  CDS            ZNF445 (fragment): ZN445_HUMAN - Also known as ZFP445 From Homo sapiens (Human).
   3878..3898    +  CDS            capTEV™ (fragment): composite tag for in vivo biotinylation, TEV protease cleavage, and 6xHis tagging
   3912..3956    +  CDS            S-Tag: affinity and epitope tag derived from pancreatic ribonuclease A
   4047..4766    +  CDS            EGFP: the original enhanced GFP (Yang et al., 1996) mammalian codon-optimized
   4804..5389    +  misc_feature   IRES2: internal ribosome entry site (IRES) of the encephalomyocarditis virus (EMCV)
   5471..6274    +  CDS            NeoR/KanR: aminoglycoside phosphotransferase from Tn5; aph(3')-II (or nptII); confers resistance to neomycin, kanamycin, and G418 (Geneticin®)
>Addgene plasmid #112332 | pZNF445-donor | addgene full sequence | sequence record 228561 | Addgene NGS Result
GACCTGCAGGCATGCAAGCTTGGCGTAATCATGGTCATAGCTGTTTCCTGTGTGAAATTGTTATCCGCTC
ACAATTCCACACAACATACGAGCCGGAAGCATAAAGTGTAAAGCCTGGGGTGCCTAATGAGTGAGCTAAC
TCACATTAATTGCGTTGCGCTCACTGCCCGCTTTCCAGTCGGGAAACCTGTCGTGCCAGCTGCATTAATG
AATCGGCCAACGCGCGGGGAGAGGCGGTTTGCGTATTGGGCGCTCTTCCGCTTCCTCGCTCACTGACTCG
CTGCGCTCGGTCGTTCGGCTGCGGCGAGCGGTATCAGCTCACTCAAAGGCGGTAATACGGTTATCCACAG
AATCAGGGGATAACGCAGGAAAGAACATGTGAGCAAAAGGCCAGCAAAAGGCCAGGAACCGTAAAAAGGC
CGCGTTGCTGGCGTTTTTCCATAGGCTCCGCCCCCCTGACGAGCATCACAAAAATCGACGCTCAAGTCAG
AGGTGGCGAAACCCGACAGGACTATAAAGATACCAGGCGTTTCCCCCTGGAAGCTCCCTCGTGCGCTCTC
CTGTTCCGACCCTGCCGCTTACCGGATACCTGTCCGCCTTTCTCCCTTCGGGAAGCGTGGCGCTTTCTCA
TAGCTCACGCTGTAGGTATCTCAGTTCGGTGTAGGTCGTTCGCTCCAAGCTGGGCTGTGTGCACGAACCC
CCCGTTCAGCCCGACCGCTGCGCCTTATCCGGTAACTATCGTCTTGAGTCCAACCCGGTAAGACACGACT
TATCGCCACTGGCAGCAGCCACTGGTAACAGGATTAGCAGAGCGAGGTATGTAGGCGGTGCTACAGAGTT
CTTGAAGTGGTGGCCTAACTACGGCTACACTAGAAGAACAGTATTTGGTATCTGCGCTCTGCTGAAGCCA
GTTACCTTCGGAAAAAGAGTTGGTAGCTCTTGATCCGGCAAACAAACCACCGCTGGTAGCGGTGGTTTTT
TTGTTTGCAAGCAGCAGATTACGCGCAGAAAAAAAGGATCTCAAGAAGATCCTTTGATCTTTTCTACGGG
GTCTGACGCTCAGTGGAACGAAAACTCACGTTAAGGGATTTTGGTCATGAGATTATCAAAAAGGATCTTC
ACCTAGATCCTTTTAAATTAAAAATGAAGTTTTAAATCAATCTAAAGTATATATGAGTAAACTTGGTCTG
ACAGTTACCAATGCTTAATCAGTGAGGCACCTATCTCAGCGATCTGTCTATTTCGTTCATCCATAGTTGC
CTGACTCCCCGTCGTGTAGATAACTACGATACGGGAGGGCTTACCATCTGGCCCCAGTGCTGCAATGATA
CCGCGAGACCCACGCTCACCGGCTCCAGATTTATCAGCAATAAACCAGCCAGCCGGAAGGGCCGAGCGCA
GAAGTGGTCCTGCAACTTTATCCGCCTCCATCCAGTCTATTAATTGTTGCCGGGAAGCTAGAGTAAGTAG
TTCGCCAGTTAATAGTTTGCGCAACGTTGTTGCCATTGCTACAGGCATCGTGGTGTCACGCTCGTCGTTT
GGTATGGCTTCATTCAGCTCCGGTTCCCAACGATCAAGGCGAGTTACATGATCCCCCATGTTGTGCAAAA
AAGCGGTTAGCTCCTTCGGTCCTCCGATCGTTGTCAGAAGTAAGTTGGCCGCAGTGTTATCACTCATGGT
TATGGCAGCACTGCATAATTCTCTTACTGTCATGCCATCCGTAAGATGCTTTTCTGTGACTGGTGAGTAC
TCAACCAAGTCATTCTGAGAATAGTGTATGCGGCGACCGAGTTGCTCTTGCCCGGCGTCAATACGGGATA
ATACCGCGCCACATAGCAGAACTTTAAAAGTGCTCATCATTGGAAAACGTTCTTCGGGGCGAAAACTCTC
AAGGATCTTACCGCTGTTGAGATCCAGTTCGATGTAACCCACTCGTGCACCCAACTGATCTTCAGCATCT
TTTACTTTCACCAGCGTTTCTGGGTGAGCAAAAACAGGAAGGCAAAATGCCGCAAAAAAGGGAATAAGGG
CGACACGGAAATGTTGAATACTCATACTCTTCCTTTTTCAATATTATTGAAGCATTTATCAGGGTTATTG
TCTCATGAGCGGATACATATTTGAATGTATTTAGAAAAATAAACAAATAGGGGTTCCGCGCACATTTCCC
CGAAAAGTGCCACCTGACGTCTAAGAAACCATTATTATCATGACATTAACCTATAAAAATAGGCGTATCA
CGAGGCCCTTTCGTCTCGCGCGTTTCGGTGATGACGGTGAAAACCTCTGACACATGCAGCTCCCGGAGAC
GGTCACAGCTTGTCTGTAAGCGGATGCCGGGAGCAGACAAGCCCGTCAGGGCGCGTCAGCGGGTGTTGGC
GGGTGTCGGGGCTGGCTTAACTATGCGGCATCAGAGCAGATTGTACTGAGAGTGCACCATATGCGGTGTG
AAATACCGCACAGATGCGTAAGGAGAAAATACCGCATCAGGCGCCATTCGCCATTCAGGCTGCGCAACTG
TTGGGAAGGGCGATCGGTGCGGGCCTCTTCGCTATTACGCCAGCTGGCGAAAGGGGGATGTGCTGCAAGG
CGATTAAGTTGGGTAACGCCAGGGTTTTCCCAGTCACGACGTTGTAAAACGACGGCCAGTGAATTCGAGC
TCGGTACCCTGGAGATCAAACTTTACTCGTCATATGAGGTTGCATGAGGAGGAAAAATTCTACAAACAAG
ATGAATGTCGTGAAGGCTTCAGGCAATCTCCTGACTGCAGTCAGCCCCAGGGTGCTCCCGCTGTGGAGAA
AACATTTCTGTGTCAGCAGTGTGGGAAAACTTTTACTAGAAAGAAAACTCTCGTTGACCACCAGAGAATT
CACACAGGTGAGAAACCTTACCAGTGTAGCGATTGTGGGAAGGACTTTGCCTATAGGTCAGCCTTTATTG
TTCATAAGAAGAAGCATGCCATGAAAAGAAAACCTGAGGGCGGGCCATCTTTTAGTCAGGACACAGTGTT
CCAGGTTCCTCAGAGCAGTCACTCCAAAGAGGAGCCCTACAAATGCAGCCAGTGTGGCAAGGCCTTCCGC
AATCACTCATTCCTCCTCATCCATCAGAGAGTTCACACTGGAGAGAAGCCATATAAGTGCAGGGAGTGTG
GGAAAGCCTTCAGATGGAGTTCCAATCTCTACCGACATCAGAGGATTCACTCTCTTCAAAAACAGTATGA
TTGCCATGAAAGTGAAAAGACTCCAAATGTGGAGCCAAAAATCCTCACTGGTGAGAAACGTTTTTGGTGT
CAAGAATGTGGGAAAACCTTTACACGTAAAAGAACCCTTTTAGATCATAAGGGAATACACAGTGGAGAGA
AGCGCTATAAATGTAATCTATGTGGGAAATCTTATGATAGAAACTATCGCCTTGTTAACCATCAGAGGAT
CCACTCTACAGAGAGACCTTTCAAATGTCAGTGGTGTGGGAAAGAGTTCATTGGGAGACATACCCTTTCC
AGTCACCAGAGGAAACACACCAGAGCAGCACAGGCTGAACGTAGCCCGCCTGCACGGTCTTCCTCTCAGG
ACACAAAGTTGAGATTACAGAAGCTAAAACCAAGTGAAGAGATGCCCCTCGAAGACTGCAAAGAAGCTTG
CAGCCAGAGCTCCAGGCTCACTGGACTCCAGGACATAAGCATTGGGAAAAAGTGCCACAAATGCAGCATA
TGTGGGAAAACTTTTAACAAGAGTTCACAACTCATTAGCCACAAGAGATTTCATACTCGAGAGAGGCCCT
TCAAATGCAGCAAGTGTGGAAAGACCTTCAGGTGGTCTTCGAACCTGGCTCGGCATATGAAAAACCATAT
TAGAGATGGGATTCCAACTACTGCAAGCGAGAATCTTTATTTTCAGGGCGCCGCCAAATTCAAAGAAACC
GCTGCTGCTAAATTCGAACGCCAGCACATGGACAGCGGAGGTGGAGGTTCGAGCGGTCCCTCGGGTTCGT
CGAGCCTGGAAGTTCTGTTCCAGGGGCCCCTGTCGTCGAGCGGTCCCTCGGGTTCGATGGTGAGCAAAGG
CGAGGAGCTGTTCACCGGGGTGGTGCCCATCCTGGTCGAGCTGGACGGCGACGTAAACGGCCACAAGTTC
AGCGTGTCCGGCGAGGGCGAGGGCGATGCCACCTACGGCAAGCTGACCCTGAAGTTCATCTGCACCACCG
GCAAGCTGCCCGTGCCCTGGCCCACCCTCGTGACCACCCTGACCTACGGCGTGCAGTGCTTCAGCCGCTA
CCCCGACCACATGAAGCAGCACGACTTCTTCAAGTCCGCCATGCCCGAAGGCTACGTCCAGGAGCGCACC
ATCTTCTTCAAGGACGACGGCAACTACAAGACCCGCGCCGAGGTGAAGTTCGAGGGCGACACCCTGGTGA
ACCGCATCGAGCTGAAGGGCATCGACTTCAAGGAGGACGGCAACATCCTGGGGCACAAGCTGGAGTACAA
CTACAACAGCCACAACGTCTATATCATGGCCGACAAGCAGAAGAACGGCATCAAGGTGAACTTCAAGATC
CGCCACAACATCGAGGACGGCAGCGTGCAGCTCGCCGACCACTACCAGCAGAACACCCCCATCGGCGACG
GCCCCGTGCTGCTGCCCGACAACCACTACCTGAGCACCCAGTCCGCCCTGAGCAAAGACCCCAACGAGAA
GCGCGATCACATGGTCCTTAAGGAGTTCGTGACCGCCGCCGGGATCACTCTCGGCATGGACGAGCTGTAC
AAGTAATGATCTAGAGTCGAGTTAATTAAGAATTCCGCCCCCCCCCCTCTCCCTCCCCCCCCCTAACGTT
ACTGGCCGAAGCCGCTTGGAATAAGGCCGGTGTGCGTTTGTCTATATGTTATTTTCCACCATATTGCCGT
CTTTTGGCAATGTGAGGGCCCGGAAACCTGGCCCTGTCTTCTTGACGAGCATTCCTAGGGGTCTTTCCCC
TCTCGCCAAAGGAATGCAGGGTCTGTTGAATGTCGTGAAGGAAGCAGTTCCTCTGGAAGCTTCTTGAAGA
CAAACAACGTCTGTAGCGACCCTTTGCAGGCAGCGGAACCCCCCACCTGGCGACAGGTGCCTCTGCGGCC
AAAAGCCACGTGTATAAGATACACCTGCAAAGGCGGCACAACCCCAGTGCCACGTTGTGAGTTGGATAGT
TGTGGAAAGAGTCAAATGGCTCTCCTCAAGCGTATTCAACAAGGGGCTGAAGGATGCCCAGAAGGTACCC
CATTGTATGGGATCTGATCTGGGGCCTCGGTGCACATGCTTTACATGTGTTTAGTCGAGGTTAAAAAAAC
GTCTAGGCCCCCCGAACCACGGGGACGTGGTTTTCCTTTGAAAAACACGATGATAATATGGCCACAACCT
GTTACATTGCACAAGATAAAAATATATCATCACGAACAGTAAAACTGTCTGCTTACATAAACAGTAATAC
AAGGGGTGTTATGGGATCGGCCATTGAACAAGATGGATTGCACGCAGGTTCTCCGGCCGCTTGGGTGGAG
AGGCTATTCGGCTATGACTGGGCACAACAGACAATCGGCTGCTCTGATGCCGCCGTGTTCCGGCTGTCAG
CGCAGGGGCGCCCGGTTCTTTTTGTCAAGACCGACCTGTCCGGTGCCCTGAATGAACTGCAGGACGAGGC
AGCGCGGCTATCGTGGCTGGCCACGACGGGCGTTCCTTGCGCAGCTGTGCTCGACGTTGTCACTGAAGCG
GGAAGGGACTGGCTGCTATTGGGCGAAGTGCCGGGGCAGGATCTCCTGTCATCTCACCTTGCTCCTGCCG
AGAAAGTATCCATCATGGCTGATGCAATGCGGCGGCTGCATACGCTTGATCCGGCTACCTGCCCATTCGA
CCACCAAGCGAAACATCGCATCGAGCGAGCACGTACTCGGATGGAAGCCGGTCTTGTCGATCAGGATGAT
CTGGACGAAGAGCATCAGGGGCTCGCGCCAGCCGAACTGTTCGCCAGGCTCAAGGCGCGCATGCCCGACG
GCGAGGATCTCGTCGTGACCCATGGCGATGCCTGCTTGCCGAATATCATGGTGGAAAATGGCCGCTTTTC
TGGATTCATCGACTGTGGCCGGCTGGGTGTGGCGGACCGCTATCAGGACATAGCGTTGGCTACCCGTGAT
ATTGCTGAAGAGCTTGGCGGCGAATGGGCTGACCGCTTCCTCGTGCTTTACGGTATCGCCGCTCCCGATT
CGCAGCGCATCGCCTTCTATCGCCTTCTTGACGAGTTCTTCTGAGTCCCTGGGACCTGACAGTGACAGTG
GGGGTGGGTTCTCAGTCCCCTGCTAGAGAACCCTTAATTATAGGCATTGTGGAGTAACTTTGATAAAGGG
CCCAGCCCTTTCTGTTTTGGAAGCTAGTGACAGAATCCCAAGGATTTGAAAGCTCGGGGAGTCCCCAGCC
TGCCTGCTAGGATGTGACGCTGGGGAAGTGCAGCACCATGTCCTTTGGAGCCCTTCTGGAGACTCCGGCC
CCTAGGAGTGGCCTCTGCACCATAGCCTGCGGCTCCCCTATTCAGGTCTCCTTCCACAACTCTGAAGAGA
GAGACCACTGCCCTTTGTGGTTGGACAGAATATCTGTGGCATCATGGGCTATGACTGCTGGAAAGGGGCC
AGTGGGATCCTAGATTTGTCTTCAAGTTTGGCCTGTGGCCATGCCTATTCTGTTGACTTTAAAAGCAGCA
GCATCAAGAACTCCTAGCCTTCCCAAATGCCCCCTGGGGAGTTCTGGCTGGGGCTTCAGCCTTCCTGGCT
GGCTTTTGAATATCTGCTAGGGGGTTAGAGTGGTCTCAGCGGCAGGTGGAGGAGAGCAGGATGCTGGGCT
CAAGCGCTTGGCGTGTGGATCTCTACCAGTACCCTGTTGCCATCCCCATCCCACAGGCCTGCATAGGCAG
CAGCGGTCCATCTGTTTAACAGAAATGTGCTGAGCACTCCCATACACCAGGCGCTGGTGTGTTTGCCAGA
GACCCAGCAGGGACCAGAACAGATGAAAATCCTGCCATCTTGGATCTTTACAGATGACAAACAAATGGGA
TACGCAGTATTCTGGATGGTGATGTGTGTAGTGGACAAAGTGAATCAGAGAAGAGCAGAGGGAGTGCTGG
ATTGGGAGATCAGTCGTGATTTTAGATAGTCTGGTCAGGGAGGGCCTCAACTGAGAAGGTGAAATGTGAG
CAAAGACGTGAAGGAAGCCAGGGAGGTAGCAGGTAGCTCTCTAGGGAGAGTTGCAGGCAGAGGAGATTGG
